>Addgene plasmid #34315 | KHBD00162 | depositor partial sequence | sequence record 40882 | KHBD00162 sequence 1344 bps
ATGGGACACCTGGACAAATGCCGCGTATGCTCCAGCGATGTGGCTAGAGACGACGAGGCCTACAATTTGC
TGCACCATCCATATCTCGCCGTCAAATTTTCGGAGTGCACAAATTTGGTGGTGGATCCTGATGACCAGGA
TATTTTGCCCAGCGAAATTTGCTCGGAGTGCTACGAGCTTCTGGAGAAGTTCCACTCCTTCCGAGCACTT
TGCATTATAGCCGACAATAAGTGGCGTTCTAAAAGTCTGGTAACTTGGAAGAAAATAGATCGCAGGAAAC
CTGTTTACGAGGTCGATGAAGATGAGGAAGAGGAGCTGGAGCTGGAAGAACTTCTATTGGAGCCGCCGGA
GATGATTATATGTGATACCAATTTGAGTGCACAAAATACCCCAATAGTCGCTGAACAGGCACCGCCAACC
TTGGTATTCCATACCTTCACCGAAAATGTCCAGCAACCCCCGGAAACGGAAAAGAAAGCTTTGGAAGAGC
CGCCATTGACCACATACAAGTGCGACTTGTGCGCCGACGAGTTTCGAGAGGAGAAACGCTTGATTCTGCA
CAAGAAGGAACACCAGGGACACATGCTGTATCATTGCACTGAGCCCGGATGCGAGGAAGCTTTCAACCGA
TTCGAGAACCTCAGGCAGCACGAGCTAGAGCACTCGGAAGTGGGCATGCGGTTTGTCTGCGAGGAGGAGG
GCTGCAACAGGATGTACCGGCACAAGGCCTCGCTGAAATACCACCAAAGCAAGGCTCACGACATTGGCAA
GCCTTTGAAGACCCATATGTGCGAGTTCTGTGGTCGGGTGTTCAAGACTGGCTCTGCCCTAAGCCAGCAT
CGGTTCACACACGGTGACCAGCTGGTATTGCCATATGCCTGCGAACTGCCGGAATGTTCTATGCGATTCT
ATAGCACGGAGAAACTCAAGATCCACATGATGCGTCACCAGGGCATAAAGAACTTTAGTTGCCCCTACTG
TGGTCTCAAGAAGACGACCAAAAACGAACTGCGACTGCATATCAACTATCATACTCTGGAAAGGACCTGG
TCCTGCAAGGATTGCCCCAAAGTTTGCAACAGCTCAACGAGTCTTAAGAAACATATCCGCGCAATCCACG
AGAAGGCACGAGATTATGCCTGCAGCTATTGCGAAAAGAAATTTGCCACCACCGACACGCGAAAATATCA
CGAAATGACCCACACTGGCGAAAAGAACTTTGAGTGTCACGTTTGCGGCAAGAAATTTATACAACCCTCT
GCCTTGCGCACCCATCGCAAGGTCCACGAATCGGGGGATAATCAGCAGACCGCTTGTGCTCTGCTGCAAC
TGACTAGCATGGGT
