>Addgene plasmid #34315 | KHBD00162 | addgene partial sequence | sequence record 41989 | M13-Rev 5'-CAGGAAACAGCTATGACC-3'
TTTATTTTGACTGATAGTGACCTGTTCGTTGCAACAAATTGATAAGCAATGCTTTCTTATAATGCCAACT
TTGTACAAGAAAGTTGGCAAACCCATGCTAGTCAGTTGCAGCAGAGCACAAGCGGTCTGCTGATTATCCC
CCGATTCGTGGACCTTGCGATGGGTGCGCAAGGCAGAGGGTTGTATAAATTTCTTGCCGCAAACGTGACA
CTCAAAGTTCTTTTCGCCAGTGTGGGTCATTTCGTGATATTTTCGCGTGTCGGTGGTGGCAAATTTCTTT
TCGCAATAGCTGCAGGCATAATCTCGTGCCTTCTCGTGGATTGCGCGGATATGTTTCTTAAGACTCGTTG
AGCTGTTGCAAACTTTGGGGCAATCCTTGCAGGACCAGGTCCTTTCCAGAGTATGATAGTTGATATGCAG
TCGCAGTTCGTTTTTGGTCGTCTTCTTGAGACCACAGTAGGGGCAACTAAAGTTCTTTATGCCCTGGTGA
CGCATCATGTGGATCTTGAGTTTCTCCGTGCTATAGAATCGCATAGAACATTCCGGCAGTTCGCAGGCAT
ATGGCAATACCAGCTGGTCACCGTGTGTGAACCGATGCTGGCTTAGGGCAGAGCCAGTCTTGAACACCCG
ACCACAGAACTCGCACATATGGGTCTTCAAAGGCTTGCCAATGTCGTGAGCCTTGCTTTGGTGGTATTTC
AGCGAGGCCTTGTGCCGGTACATCCTGTTGCAGCCCTCCTCCTCGCAGACAAACCGCATGCCCACTTCCG
