[The description below was written by a language model from this plasmid's Addgene catalogue record.]
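Description:
KHBD00162 is a Gateway clone built on the Invitrogen pDONR221 backbone and carries the open reading frame of the Drosophila melanogaster gene CG10147 (FBgn0035702). The catalogue lists it as a Gateway donor vector, but because the insert was introduced by Gateway cloning, the plasmid functions in practice as an entry clone. In such clones the ORF is normally flanked by recombination sites that allow its transfer into compatible destination vectors, although the record gives no feature table to confirm the exact sites. The backbone without insert is about 2.5 kb and the insert is 1,344 bp. The plasmid is maintained in E. coli as a high-copy plasmid under kanamycin selection. M13 forward and reverse primer sites flank the insert for sequence verification.

No promoter, tag or reporter is recorded. This fits the role of an entry clone, which serves as a storage and shuttle form of the ORF, with expression elements supplied by the destination vector. The depositor notes that all ORFs in this collection were cloned open-ended, meaning without a stop codon. The CG10147 coding sequence can therefore be read through into a C-terminal fusion partner, and it is equally suited to N-terminal fusions, once it has been recombined into an appropriate destination vector.

The clone belongs to a Drosophila ORF collection associated with a study on automated protein–DNA interaction screening of fly regulatory elements. This suggests a resource for building fusion constructs for such screens, but the record does not state the function of CG10147 or which destination vectors were used.
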