Addgene plasmid #34315: KHBD00162
Depositing lab: Bart Deplancke. Depositing organization: Swiss Federal Institute of Technology (EPFL). Publication: Automated protein-DNA interaction screening of Drosophila regulatory elements. Korneel Hens, Jean-Daniel Feuz, Alina Isakova, Antonina Lagovitina, Andreas Massouras, Julien Bryois, Patrick Callaerts, Susan E. Celniker, Bart Deplancke. Nat Methods. 2011 Oct 30;8(12):1065-70. 10.1038/nmeth.1763 PubMed 22037703.
Backbone
  Vector backbone: pDONR221
  Backbone manufacturer: Invitrogen
  Backbone size w/o insert (bp): 2536
  Vector type: Gateway Donor Vector
Growth in bacteria
  Bacterial resistance: Kanamycin, 50 μg/mL
  Growth temperature: 37°C
  Growth strain: DH5alpha
  Copy number: High Copy
Gene/Insert
  Gene/Insert name: CG10147 (alt names: FBgn0035702; CG10147)
  Species: D. melanogaster (fly)
  Insert size (bp): 1344
  Entrez Gene: CG10147 (a.k.a. Dmel_CG10147, Dmel\CG10147)
  Cloning method: Gateway Cloning
  Sequencing primers: 5′ M13F; 3′ M13R
Terms and licenses: Academic/Nonprofit Terms; Industry Terms: Not Available to Industry
Depositor comments: Please note that the ORFs in this collection were cloned open-ended (without a stop codon).
How to cite: KHBD00162 was a gift from Bart Deplancke (Addgene plasmid # 34315 ; http://n2t.net/addgene:34315 ; RRID:Addgene_34315)
